Addgene plasmid #84309: pISH-Emx1
Purpose: Use to synthesize riboprobes for in situ hybridization (ISH) probe for Emx1. Not for gene expression.
Depositing lab: Peter Mombaerts. Depositing organization: Max Planck Research Unit for Neurogenetics. Publication: Expression of homeobox genes in the mouse olfactory epithelium. Parrilla M, Chang I, Degl'Innocenti A, Omura M. J Comp Neurol. 2016 Oct 1;524(14):2713-39. doi: 10.1002/cne.24051. Epub 2016 Jun 19. PubMed 27243442.
Backbone
  Vector backbone: pGEM-T easy
  Backbone manufacturer: Promega
  Backbone size w/o insert (bp): 3015
Growth in bacteria
  Bacterial resistance: Ampicillin, 100 μg/mL
  Growth temperature: 37°C
  Growth strain: DH5alpha
  Copy number: High Copy
Gene/Insert
  Gene/Insert name: Emx1
  Species: M. musculus (mouse)
  Insert size (bp): 280
  Entrez Gene: Emx1
  Cloning method: Unknown
  Sequencing primers: 5′ T7; 3′ SP6
Terms and licenses: Academic/Nonprofit Terms; Industry Terms: Not Available to Industry
Depositor comments: NcoI digestion and SP6 RNA polymerase for antisense probe
How to cite: pISH-Emx1 was a gift from Peter Mombaerts (Addgene plasmid # 84309 ; http://n2t.net/addgene:84309 ; RRID:Addgene_84309)
