[The description below was written by a language model from this plasmid's Addgene catalogue record and pLannotate feature annotations shown in this document.]
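Description:
pISH-Emx1 is a riboprobe template plasmid built on the pGEM-T Easy cloning vector, carrying a roughly 280 bp fragment of the mouse homeobox gene Emx1. It is not an expression construct: the insert is a partial cDNA piece intended only as a template for in vitro transcription of labelled RNA probes for in situ hybridization. The plasmid is maintained in E. coli at high copy through a ColE1/pUC-type origin and is selected with ampicillin via the β-lactamase gene and its native promoter. An f1 phage origin is also present, a standard backbone element that allows single-stranded DNA production.

The Emx1 fragment sits in the multiple cloning site between opposing bacteriophage promoters, with T7 upstream on the forward strand and SP6 on the reverse strand pointing back into the insert, so either strand can be transcribed depending on which polymerase is used. According to the depositor, linearising with NcoI and transcribing with SP6 RNA polymerase gives the antisense probe, which detects the endogenous mRNA. The insertion interrupts the lacZα region; the surrounding lac promoter, lac operator and CAP site are remnants of the backbone's blue/white screening system and play no role in probe synthesis.

The automated annotation labels the insert as a fragment of human EMX2, which most likely reflects similarity among the closely related Emx homeobox proteins rather than the actual identity of the insert. The short hornet peptide hit and the lacI and bom fragments also look like annotation artefacts. The plasmid was deposited in connection with a study of homeobox gene expression in the mouse olfactory epithelium.
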