Features (pLannotate 1.2.2; 14 found; start..end, strand, type, name):
     22..342     +  CDS            EMX2 (fragment): EMX2_HUMAN - Experimental evidence at protein level: Swiss-Prot protein existence level 1. Transcription factor, which in cooperation with EMX2, acts to generate the boundary between the roof and archipallium in the developing brain. May function in combinations with OTX1/2 to specify cell fates in the developing central nervous system. From Homo sapiens (Human).
    348..410     -  CDS            VESPI_VESMG (fragment): Experimental evidence at protein level: Swiss-Prot protein existence level 1. Shows contractile activity on isolated ileum smooth muscle. From Vespa magnifica (Hornet).
    422..440     -  promoter       SP6 promoter: promoter for bacteriophage SP6 RNA polymerase
    482..498     -  protein_bind   lac operator: The lac repressor binds to the lac operator to inhibit transcription in E. coli. This inhibition can be relieved by adding lactose or isopropyl-β-D-thiogalactopyranoside (IPTG). lac repressor encoded by lacI
    506..536     -  promoter       lac promoter: promoter for the E. coli lac operon
    551..572     -  protein_bind   CAP binding site: CAP binding activates transcription in the presence of cAMP. E. coli catabolite activator protein
    585..677     -  CDS            lacI (fragment): lac repressor; lacI; The lac repressor binds to the lac operator to inhibit transcription in E. coli. This inhibition can be relieved by adding lactose or isopropyl-β-D-thiogalactopyranoside (IPTG).
    860..1448    -  rep_origin     ori: high-copy-number ColE1/pMB1/pBR322/pUC origin of replication
   1619..2479    -  CDS            AmpR: β-lactamase; bla; confers resistance to ampicillin, carbenicillin, and related antibiotics
   2480..2584    -  promoter       AmpR promoter: bla
   2611..2661    +  misc_feature   bom (fragment): basis of mobility region from pBR322
   2689..3117    -  rep_origin     f1 ori (sequence partly withheld): f1 bacteriophage origin of replication; arrow indicates direction of (+) strand synthesis
   3121..3278    -  CDS            lacZα (fragment): LacZα fragment of β-galactosidase; lacZ fragment
   3281..2       +  promoter       T7 promoter (across the origin): promoter for bacteriophage T7 RNA polymerase
>Addgene plasmid #84309 | pISH-Emx1 | addgene full sequence | sequence record 166138 | Addgene Assembled Sequence
GGGCGAATTGGGCCCGACGTCGCATGCTCCCGGCCGCCATGGCGGCCGCGGGAATTCGATTGGATTCGCA
CAGCCTTCTCGCCCTCGCAGCTGCTGCGGCTGGAGCGAGCCTTTGAGAAGAATCACTACGTGGTGGGAGC
CGAGCGGAAGCAGCTGGCAGGCAGCCTCAGCCTCTCCGAGACGCAGGTGAAGGTGTGGTTCCAGAATCGG
AGGACAAAATACAAACGGCAGAAGCTGGAAGAGGAAGGGCCGGAGTCTGAGCAGAAGAAGAAGGGTTCCC
ACCATATCAACCGGTGGCGCATCGCCACGAAGCAGGCCAACGGGGAGGACATTGATGTCACAATCACTAG
TGAATTCGCGGCCGCCTGCAGGTCGACCATATGGGAGAGCTCCCAACGCGTTGGATGCATAGCTTGAGTA
TTCTATAGTGTCACCTAAATAGCTTGGCGTAATCATGGTCATAGCTGTTTCCTGTGTGAAATTGTTATCC
GCTCACAATTCCACACAACATACGAGCCGGAAGCATAAAGTGTAAAGCCTGGGGTGCCTAATGAGTGAGC
TAACTCACATTAATTGCGTTGCGCTCACTGCCCGCTTTCCAGTCGGGAAACCTGTCGTGCCAGCTGCATT
AATGAATCGGCCAACGCGCGGGGAGAGGCGGTTTGCGTATTGGGCGCTCTTCCGCTTCCTCGCTCACTGA
CTCGCTGCGCTCGGTCGTTCGGCTGCGGCGAGCGGTATCAGCTCACTCAAAGGCGGTAATACGGTTATCC
ACAGAATCAGGGGATAACGCAGGAAAGAACATGTGAGCAAAAGGCCAGCAAAAGGCCAGGAACCGTAAAA
AGGCCGCGTTGCTGGCGTTTTTCCATAGGCTCCGCCCCCCTGACGAGCATCACAAAAATCGACGCTCAAG
TCAGAGGTGGCGAAACCCGACAGGACTATAAAGATACCAGGCGTTTCCCCCTGGAAGCTCCCTCGTGCGC
TCTCCTGTTCCGACCCTGCCGCTTACCGGATACCTGTCCGCCTTTCTCCCTTCGGGAAGCGTGGCGCTTT
CTCATAGCTCACGCTGTAGGTATCTCAGTTCGGTGTAGGTCGTTCGCTCCAAGCTGGGCTGTGTGCACGA
ACCCCCCGTTCAGCCCGACCGCTGCGCCTTATCCGGTAACTATCGTCTTGAGTCCAACCCGGTAAGACAC
GACTTATCGCCACTGGCAGCAGCCACTGGTAACAGGATTAGCAGAGCGAGGTATGTAGGCGGTGCTACAG
AGTTCTTGAAGTGGTGGCCTAACTACGGCTACACTAGAAGAACAGTATTTGGTATCTGCGCTCTGCTGAA
GCCAGTTACCTTCGGAAAAAGAGTTGGTAGCTCTTGATCCGGCAAACAAACCACCGCTGGTAGCGGTGGT
TTTTTTGTTTGCAAGCAGCAGATTACGCGCAGAAAAAAAGGATCTCAAGAAGATCCTTTGATCTTTTCTA
CGGGGTCTGACGCTCAGTGGAACGAAAACTCACGTTAAGGGATTTTGGTCATGAGATTATCAAAAAGGAT
CTTCACCTAGATCCTTTTAAATTAAAAATGAAGTTTTAAATCAATCTAAAGTATATATGAGTAAACTTGG
TCTGACAGTTACCAATGCTTAATCAGTGAGGCACCTATCTCAGCGATCTGTCTATTTCGTTCATCCATAG
TTGCCTGACTCCCCGTCGTGTAGATAACTACGATACGGGAGGGCTTACCATCTGGCCCCAGTGCTGCAAT
GATACCGCGAGACCCACGCTCACCGGCTCCAGATTTATCAGCAATAAACCAGCCAGCCGGAAGGGCCGAG
CGCAGAAGTGGTCCTGCAACTTTATCCGCCTCCATCCAGTCTATTAATTGTTGCCGGGAAGCTAGAGTAA
GTAGTTCGCCAGTTAATAGTTTGCGCAACGTTGTTGCCATTGCTACAGGCATCGTGGTGTCACGCTCGTC
GTTTGGTATGGCTTCATTCAGCTCCGGTTCCCAACGATCAAGGCGAGTTACATGATCCCCCATGTTGTGC
AAAAAAGCGGTTAGCTCCTTCGGTCCTCCGATCGTTGTCAGAAGTAAGTTGGCCGCAGTGTTATCACTCA
TGGTTATGGCAGCACTGCATAATTCTCTTACTGTCATGCCATCCGTAAGATGCTTTTCTGTGACTGGTGA
GTACTCAACCAAGTCATTCTGAGAATAGTGTATGCGGCGACCGAGTTGCTCTTGCCCGGCGTCAATACGG
GATAATACCGCGCCACATAGCAGAACTTTAAAAGTGCTCATCATTGGAAAACGTTCTTCGGGGCGAAAAC
TCTCAAGGATCTTACCGCTGTTGAGATCCAGTTCGATGTAACCCACTCGTGCACCCAACTGATCTTCAGC
ATCTTTTACTTTCACCAGCGTTTCTGGGTGAGCAAAAACAGGAAGGCAAAATGCCGCAAAAAAGGGAATA
AGGGCGACACGGAAATGTTGAATACTCATACTCTTCCTTTTTCAATATTATTGAAGCATTTATCAGGGTT
ATTGTCTCATGAGCGGATACATATTTGAATGTATTTAGAAAAATAAACAAATAGGGGTTCCGCGCACATT
TCCCCGAAAAGTGCCACCTGATGCGGTGTGAAATACCGCACAGATGCGTAAGGAGAAAATACCGCATCAG
GAAATTGTAAGCGTTAATATTTTGTTAAAATTCGCGTTAAATTTTTGTTAAATCAGCTCATTTTTTAACC
AATAGGCCGAAATCGGCAAAATCCCTTATAAATCAAAAGAATAGACCGAGATAGGGT
[37 nt withheld, positions 2788-2824]
AAAGAACGTGGACTCCAACGTCAAAGG
[49 nt withheld, positions 2852-2900]
T
[91 nt withheld, positions 2902-2992]
G
[124 nt withheld, positions 2994-3117]
CCATTCGCCATTCAGGCTGCGCAACTGTTGGGAAGGGCGATCGGTGCGGGCCTCTTCGCTATTACGCCAG
CTGGCGAAAGGGGGATGTGCTGCAAGGCGATTAAGTTGGGTAACGCCAGGGTTTTCCCAGTCACGACGTT
GTAAAACGACGGCCAGTGAATTGTAATACGACTCACTATA
