>Addgene plasmid #84309 | pISH-Emx1 | depositor partial sequence | sequence record 160898 | insert
GGATTCGCACAGCCTTCTCGCCCTCGCAGCTGCTGCGGCTGGAGCGAGCCTTTGAGAAGAATCACTACGT
GGTGGGAGCCGAGCGGAAGCAGCTGGCAGGCAGCCTCAGCCTCTCCGAGACGCAGGTGAAGGTGTGGTTC
CAGAATCGGAGGACAAAATACAAACGGCAGAAGCTGGAAGAGGAAGGGCCGGAGTCTGAGCAGAAGAAGA
AGGGTTCCCACCATATCAACCGGTGGCGCATCGCCACGAAGCAGGCCAACGGGGAGGACATTGATGTCAC
