>Addgene plasmid #84309 | pISH-Emx1 | addgene partial sequence | sequence record 166135 | T7 5'-TAATACGACTCACTATAGGG-3'
CTCCCGGCCGCCATGGCGGCCGCGGGAATTCGATTGGATTCGCACAGCCTTCTCGCCCTCGCAGCTGCTG
CGGCTGGAGCGAGCCTTTGAGAAGAATCACTACGTGGTGGGAGCCGAGCGGAAGCAGCTGGCAGGCAGCC
TCAGCCTCTCCGAGACGCAGGTGAAGGTGTGGTTCCAGAATCGGAGGACAAAATACAAACGGCAGAAGCT
GGAAGAGGAAGGGCCGGAGTCTGAGCAGAAGAAGAAGGGTTCCCACCATATCAACCGGTGGCGCATCGCC
ACGAAGCAGGCCAACGGGGAGGACATTGATGTCACAATCACTAGTGAATTCGCGGCCGCCTGCAGGTCGA
CCATATGGGAGAGCTCCCAACGCGTTGGATGCATAGCTTGAGTATTCTATAGTGTCACCTAAATAGCTTG
GCGTAATCATGGTCATAGCTGTTTCCTGTGTGAAATTGTTATCCGCTCACAATTCCACACAACATACGAG
CCGGAAGCATAAAGTGTAAAGCCTGGGGTGCCTAATGAGTGAGCTAACTCACATTAATTGCGTTGCGCTC
ACTGCCCGCTTTCCAGTCGGGAAACCTGTCGTGCCAGCTGCATTAATGAATCGGCCAACGCGCGGGGAGA
GGCGGTTTGCGTATTGGGCGCTCTTCCGCTTCCTCGCTCACTGACTCGCTGCGCTCGGTCGTTCGGCTGC
GGCGAGCGGTATCAGCTCACTCAAAGGCGGTAATACGGTTATCCACAGAATCAGGGGATAACGCAGGAAA
GAACATGTGAGCAAAAGGCCAGCAAAAGGCCAGGAACCGTAAAAAGGCCGCGTTGCTGGCGTTTTTCCAT
AGGCTCCGCCCCCCTGACGAGCATCACAAAAATCGACGCTCAAGTCAGAGGTGGCGAAACCCGACAGGAC
TATAAAGAT
