>Addgene plasmid #84309 | pISH-Emx1 | addgene partial sequence | sequence record 166136 | SP6 5'-ATTTAGGTGACACTATAG-3'
ATCCAACGCGTTGGGAGCTCTCCCATATGGTCGACCTGCAGGCGGCCGCGAATTCACTAGTGATTGTGAC
ATCAATGTCCTCCCCGTTGGCCTGCTTCGTGGCGATGCGCCACCGGTTGATATGGTGGGAACCCTTCTTC
TTCTGCTCAGACTCCGGCCCTTCCTCTTCCAGCTTCTGCCGTTTGTATTTTGTCCTCCGATTCTGGAACC
ACACCTTCACCTGCGTCTCGGAGAGGCTGAGGCTGCCTGCCAGCTGCTTCCGCTCGGCTCCCACCACGTA
GTGATTCTTCTCAAAGGCTCGCTCCAGCCGCAGCAGCTGCGAGGGCGAGAAGGCTGTGCGAATCCAATCG
AATTCCCGCGGCCGCCATGGCGGCCGGGAGCATGCGACGTCGGGCCCAATTCGCCCTATAGTGAGTCGTA
TTACAATTCACTGGCCGTCGTTTTACAACGTCGTGACTGGGAAAACCCTGGCGTTACCCAACTTAATCGC
CTTGCAGCACATCCCCCTTTCGCCAGCTGGCGTAATAGCGAAGAGGCCCGCACCGATCGCCCTTCCCAAC
AGTTGCGCAGCCTGAATGGCGAATGG
[124 nt withheld, positions 587-710]
C
[91 nt withheld, positions 712-802]
A
[49 nt withheld, positions 804-852]
CCTTTGACGTTGGAGTCCACGTTCTTT
[37 nt withheld, positions 880-916]
ACCCTATCTCGGTCTATTCTTTTGATTTATAAGGGATTTTGCCGATTTCGGCCTATTGGTTAAAAAATGA
GCTGATTTAACAAAAATTTAAC
